>Addgene plasmid #205024 | pET28a-AncMEcoGII291 | addgene full sequence | sequence record 420409 | Addgene NGS Result
TGGCGAATGGG
[124 nt withheld, positions 12-135]
C
[91 nt withheld, positions 137-227]
A
[49 nt withheld, positions 229-277]
CCTTTGACGTTGGAGTCCACGTTCTTT
[37 nt withheld, positions 305-341]
ACCCTATCTCGGTCTATTCTTTTGATTTATAAGGGATTTTGCCGATTTCGGCCTATTGGTTAAAAAATGA
GCTGATTTAACAAAAATTTAACGCGAATTTTAACAAAATATTAACGCTTACAATTTAGGTGGCACTTTTC
GGGGAAATGTGCGCGGAACCCCTATTTGTTTATTTTTCTAAATACATTCAAATATGTATCCGCTCATGAA
TTAATTCTTAGAAAAACTCATCGAGCATCAAATGAAACTGCAATTTATTCATATCAGGATTATCAATACC
ATATTTTTGAAAAAGCCGTTTCTGTAATGAAGGAGAAAACTCACCGAGGCAGTTCCATAGGATGGCAAGA
TCCTGGTATCGGTCTGCGATTCCGACTCGTCCAACATCAATACAACCTATTAATTTCCCCTCGTCAAAAA
TAAGGTTATCAAGTGAGAAATCACCATGAGTGACGACTGAATCCGGTGAGAATGGCAAAAGTTTATGCAT
TTCTTTCCAGACTTGTTCAACAGGCCAGCCATTACGCTCGTCATCAAAATCACTCGCATCAACCAAACCG
TTATTCATTCGTGATTGCGCCTGAGCGAGACGAAATACGCGATCGCTGTTAAAAGGACAATTACAAACAG
GAATCGAATGCAACCGGCGCAGGAACACTGCCAGCGCATCAACAATATTTTCACCTGAATCAGGATATTC
TTCTAATACCTGGAATGCTGTTTTCCCGGGGATCGCAGTGGTGAGTAACCATGCATCATCAGGAGTACGG
ATAAAATGCTTGATGGTCGGAAGAGGCATAAATTCCGTCAGCCAGTTTAGTCTGACCATCTCATCTGTAA
CATCATTGGCAACGCTACCTTTGCCATGTTTCAGAAACAACTCTGGCGCATCGGGCTTCCCATACAATCG
ATAGATTGTCGCACCTGATTGCCCGACATTATCGCGAGCCCATTTATACCCATATAAATCAGCATCCATG
TTGGAATTTAATCGCGGCCTAGAGCAAGACGTTTCCCGTTGAATATGGCTCATAACACCCCTTGTATTAC
TGTTTATGTAAGCAGACAGTTTTATTGTTCATGACCAAAATCCCTTAACGTGAGTTTTCGTTCCACTGAG
CGTCAGACCCCGTAGAAAAGATCAAAGGATCTTCTTGAGATCCTTTTTTTCTGCGCGTAATCTGCTGCTT
GCAAACAAAAAAACCACCGCTACCAGCGGTGGTTTGTTTGCCGGATCAAGAGCTACCAACTCTTTTTCCG
AAGGTAACTGGCTTCAGCAGAGCGCAGATACCAAATACTGTCCTTCTAGTGTAGCCGTAGTTAGGCCACC
ACTTCAAGAACTCTGTAGCACCGCCTACATACCTCGCTCTGCTAATCCTGTTACCAGTGGCTGCTGCCAG
TGGCGATAAGTCGTGTCTTACCGGGTTGGACTCAAGACGATAGTTACCGGATAAGGCGCAGCGGTCGGGC
TGAACGGGGGGTTCGTGCACACAGCCCAGCTTGGAGCGAACGACCTACACCGAACTGAGATACCTACAGC
GTGAGCTATGAGAAAGCGCCACGCTTCCCGAAGGGAGAAAGGCGGACAGGTATCCGGTAAGCGGCAGGGT
CGGAACAGGAGAGCGCACGAGGGAGCTTCCAGGGGGAAACGCCTGGTATCTTTATAGTCCTGTCGGGTTT
CGCCACCTCTGACTTGAGCGTCGATTTTTGTGATGCTCGTCAGGGGGGCGGAGCCTATGGAAAAACGCCA
GCAACGCGGCCTTTTTACGGTTCCTGGCCTTTTGCTGGCCTTTTGCTCACATGTTCTTTCCTGCGTTATC
CCCTGATTCTGTGGATAACCGTATTACCGCCTTTGAGTGAGCTGATACCGCTCGCCGCAGCCGAACGACC
GAGCGCAGCGAGTCAGTGAGCGAGGAAGCGGAAGAGCGCCTGATGCGGTATTTTCTCCTTACGCATCTGT
GCGGTATTTCACACCGCAATGGTGCACTCTCAGTACAATCTGCTCTGATGCCGCATAGTTAAGCCAGTAT
ACACTCCGCTATCGCTACGTGACTGGGTCATGGCTGCGCCCCGACACCCGCCAACACCCGCTGACGCGCC
CTGACGGGCTTGTCTGCTCCCGGCATCCGCTTACAGACAAGCTGTGACCGTCTCCGGGAGCTGCATGTGT
CAGAGGTTTTCACCGTCATCACCGAAACGCGCGAGGCAGCTGCGGTAAAGCTCATCAGCGTGGTCGTGAA
GCGATTCACAGATGTCTGCCTGTTCATCCGCGTCCAGCTCGTTGAGTTTCTCCAGAAGCGTTAATGTCTG
GCTTCTGATAAAGCGGGCCATGTTAAGGGCGGTTTTTTCCTGTTTGGTCACTGATGCCTCCGTGTAAGGG
GGATTTCTGTTCATGGGGGTAATGATACCGATGAAACGAGAGAGGATGCTCACGATACGGGTTACTGATG
ATGAACATGCCCGGTTACTGGAACGTTGTGAGGGTAAACAACTGGCGGTATGGATGCGGCGGGACCAGAG
AAAAATCACTCAGGGTCAATGCCAGCGCTTCGTTAATACAGATGTAGGTGTTCCACAGGGTAGCCAGCAG
CATCCTGCGATGCAGATCCGGAACATAATGGTGCAGGGCGCTGACTTCCGCGTTTCCAGACTTTACGAAA
CACGGAAACCGAAGACCATTCATGTTGTTGCTCAGGTCGCAGACGTTTTGCAGCAGCAGTCGCTTCACGT
TCGCTCGCGTATCGGTGATTCATTCTGCTAACCAGTAAGGCAACCCCGCCAGCCTAGCCGGGTCCTCAAC
GACAGGAGCACGATCATGCGCACCCGTGGGGCCGCCATGCCGGCGATAATGGCCTGCTTCTCGCCGAAAC
GTTTGGTGGCGGGACCAGTGACGAAGGCTTGAGCGAGGGCGTGCAAGATTCCGAATACCGCAAGCGACAG
GCCGATCATCGTCGCGCTCCAGCGAAAGCGGTCCTCGCCGAAAATGACCCAGAGCGCTGCCGGCACCTGT
CCTACGAGTTGCATGATAAAGAAGACAGTCATAAGTGCGGCGACGATAGTCATGCCCCGCGCCCACCGGA
AGGAGCTGACTGGGTTGAAGGCTCTCAAGGGCATCGGTCGAGATCCCGGTGCCTAATGAGTGAGCTAACT
TACATTAATTGCGTTGCGCTCACTGCCCGCTTTCCAGTCGGGAAACCTGTCGTGCCAGCTGCATTAATGA
ATCGGCCAACGCGCGGGGAGAGGCGGTTTGCGTATTGGGCGCCAGGGTGGTTTTTCTTTTCACCAGTGAG
ACGGGCAACAGCTGATTGCCCTTCACCGCCTGGCCCTGAGAGAGTTGCAGCAAGCGGTCCACGCTGGTTT
GCCCCAGCAGGCGAAAATCCTGTTTGATGGTGGTTAACGGCGGGATATAACATGAGCTGTCTTCGGTATC
GTCGTATCCCACTACCGAGATATCCGCACCAACGCGCAGCCCGGACTCGGTAATGGCGCGCATTGCGCCC
AGCGCCATCTGATCGTTGGCAACCAGCATCGCAGTGGGAACGATGCCCTCATTCAGCATTTGCATGGTTT
GTTGAAAACCGGACATGGCACTCCAGTCGCCTTCCCGTTCCGCTATCGGCTGAATTTGATTGCGAGTGAG
ATATTTATGCCAGCCAGCCAGACGCAGACGCGCCGAGACAGAACTTAATGGGCCCGCTAACAGCGCGATT
TGCTGGTGACCCAATGCGACCAGATGCTCCACGCCCAGTCGCGTACCGTCTTCATGGGAGAAAATAATAC
TGTTGATGGGTGTCTGGTCAGAGACATCAAGAAATAACGCCGGAACATTAGTGCAGGCAGCTTCCACAGC
AATGGCATCCTGGTCATCCAGCGGATAGTTAATGATCAGCCCACTGACGCGTTGCGCGAGAAGATTGTGC
ACCGCCGCTTTACAGGCTTCGACGCCGCTTCGTTCTACCATCGACACCACCACGCTGGCACCCAGTTGAT
CGGCGCGAGATTTAATCGCCGCGACAATTTGCGACGGCGCGTGCAGGGCCAGACTGGAGGTGGCAACGCC
AATCAGCAACGACTGTTTGCCCGCCAGTTGTTGTGCCACGCGGTTGGGAATGTAATTCAGCTCCGCCATC
GCCGCTTCCACTTTTTCCCGCGTTTTCGCAGAAACGTGGCTGGCCTGGTTCACCACGCGGGAAACGGTCT
GATAAGAGACACCGGCATACTCTGCGACATCGTATAACGTTACTGGTTTCACATTCACCACCCTGAATTG
ACTCTCTTCCGGGCGCTATCATGCCATACCGCGAAAGGTTTTGCGCCATTCGATGGTGTCCGGGATCTCG
ACGCTCTCCCTTATGCGACTCCTGCATTAGGAAGCAGCCCAGTAGTAGGTTGAGGCCGTTGAGCACCGCC
GCCGCAAGGAATGGTGCATGCAAGGAGATGGCGCCCAACAGTCCCCCGGCCACGGGGCCTGCCACCATAC
CCACGCCGAAACAAGCGCTCATGAGCCCGAAGTGGCGAGCCCGATCTTCCCCATCGGTGATGTCGGCGAT
ATAGGCGCCAGCAACCGCACCTGTGGCGCCGGTGATGCCGGCCACGATGCGTCCGGCGTAGAGGATCGAG
ATCTCGATCCCGCGAAATTAATACGACTCACTATAGGGGAATTGTGAGCGGATAACAATTCCCCTCTAGA
AATAATTTTGTTTAACTTTAAGAAGGAGATATACCATGAAGAACACCGTAAAAATTAGCTCCGTTGAGCT
GATCAACGCCGACTGTCTGCACTACATCCAAACTCTGCCGGACAACTCCATCGACCTGATCGTCACTGAC
CCTCCGTACTTTAAAGTAAAACCTAATGGCTGGGACAATCAGTGGAAAGGCGACGAAGACTACCTGAAGT
GGCTGGACCAATGCCTGGCTCAGTTCTGGCGTGTTCTGAAACCGGCTGGCTCCCTGTACCTGTTCTGCGG
CCACCGTCTGGCAAGCGACATCGAAATCATGATGCGTGAACGTTTCAACGTTCTGAACCATATCATCTGG
GCAAAACCTTCCGGTCGTTGGAACGGTTGCAATAAAGAGTCCCTGCGCGCATATTTCCCGGCTACTGAAC
GTATCCTGTTTGCTGAACACTATCAGGGTCCGTATCGTCCGAAGAGCGACGGTTATGCTGCCAAGGGTAC
CGAACTGAAACAACACGTAATGGCCCCGCTGATTTCTTACTTCCGCGATGCTCGCGAGAGCCTGGGTGTA
ACCTCCAAACAGATCGCCGAAGCAACCGGTAAGAAAAACATGGTTTCTCACTGGTTCGGCGCTTCTCAGT
GGCAACTGCCAAACGAAGCAGACTACCAGAAACTGCAGGCTCTGTTTACCCGTATCGCTGCAGAAAAGCA
CCAGCGCAACGAACTGGAACAACCGCACCACCAGCTGGTTGCTACTTACCACTCTCTGAACCGCAAATAC
TCCGAACTGCTGGAAGAATACAAATCTCTGCGTCGTTACTTCTCTGTGAGCGCTGCGGTCCCGTACACTG
ACGTTTGGACCCACAAACCTGTACAGTTTTACCCAGGTAAGCACCCGTGTGAAAAACCGGCAGACATGCT
GCGTCAGATTATCAACGCGTCTTCTCGTCCGGGTGACCTGGTAGCTGATTTCTTTATGGGTTCTGGTTCT
ACTATCAAAGCTGCCATGGCTCTGGGTCGTCGCGCTATCGGTGTTGAACTGGAAACGGAACGCTTCAACC
AGACTGTATCTGAGATCCGTGAGCTGGGTGGTGCGGCCGCCCTCGAGCACCACCACCACCACCACTGAGA
TCCGGCTGCTAACAAAGGAAGCTGAGTTGGCTGCTGCCACCGCTGAGCAATAACTAGCATAACCCCTTGG
GGCCTCTAAACGGGTCTTGAGGGGTTTTTTGCTGAAAGGAGGAACTATATCCGGAT
Features (pLannotate 1.2.2; 19 found; start..end, strand, type, name):
     12..440     +  rep_origin     f1 ori (sequence partly withheld): f1 bacteriophage origin of replication; arrow indicates direction of (+) strand synthesis
    493..550     +  promoter       AmpR promoter (fragment): bla
    559..1374    -  CDS            KanR: aminoglycoside phosphotransferase; aph(3')-Ia; confers resistance to kanamycin in bacteria or G418 (Geneticin®) in eukaryotes
   1496..2084    +  rep_origin     ori: high-copy-number ColE1/pMB1/pBR322/pUC origin of replication
   2270..2409    -  misc_feature   bom: basis of mobility region from pBR322
   2511..2702    -  CDS            rop: Rop protein, which maintains plasmids at low copy number; rop
   2719..3099    +  CDS            YPB1_ECOLX: Protein predicted: Swiss-Prot protein existence level 4. From Escherichia coli.
   3171..3462    -  CDS            TcR (fragment): tetracycline efflux protein; tet; confers resistance to tetracycline
   3477..3498    -  protein_bind   CAP binding site: CAP binding activates transcription in the presence of cAMP. E. coli catabolite activator protein
   3511..4593    -  CDS            lacI: lac repressor; lacI; The lac repressor binds to the lac operator to inhibit transcription in E. coli. This inhibition can be relieved by adding lactose or isopropyl-β-D-thiogalactopyranoside (IPTG).
   4594..4671    -  promoter       lacI promoter: lacI
   4679..4958    -  CDS            TcR (fragment): tetracycline efflux protein; tet; confers resistance to tetracycline
   4980..4998    +  promoter       T7 promoter: promoter for bacteriophage T7 RNA polymerase
   4999..5023    +  protein_bind   lac operator: The lac repressor binds to the lac operator to inhibit transcription in E. coli. This inhibition can be relieved by adding lactose or isopropyl-β-D-thiogalactopyranoside (IPTG). lac repressor encoded by lacI
   5038..5060    +  RBS            RBS: efficient ribosome binding site from bacteriophage T7 gene 10 (Olins and Rangwala, 1989)
   5306..5323    -  CDS            BioEase™ tag (fragment): biotinylated sequence derived from the C-terminus of the α-subunit of Klebsiella pneumoniae oxaloacetate decarboxylase contains a unique biotinylation site
   6129..6146    +  CDS            9xHis (fragment): 9xHis affinity tag
   6165..6197    +  CDS            SET1 (fragment): solubility-enhancement tag derived from T7 phage gene 10B
   6205..6252    +  terminator     T7 terminator: transcription terminator for bacteriophage T7 RNA polymerase
