[The description below was written by a language model from this plasmid's Addgene catalogue record and pLannotate feature annotations shown in this document.]
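Description:
pET28a-AncMEcoGII291 is a bacterial expression plasmid built on the pET28a backbone for producing an engineered, ancestrally reconstructed variant of the non-site-specific adenine methyltransferase M.EcoGII in E. coli. The synthetic insert, about 1.1 kb, was introduced by ligation-independent cloning and encodes a protein described as having higher thermostability and DNA methylation activity than the parent enzyme. The associated work concerns engineering a more efficient non-site-specific m6A methyltransferase.

Expression follows the standard pET arrangement. A T7 promoter is followed directly by a lac operator and the strong phage T7 gene 10 ribosome binding site, and a T7 terminator closes the cassette. The plasmid also carries lacI with its own promoter, so transcription is repressed until induction with IPTG in a host that supplies T7 RNA polymerase. The open reading frame itself is not annotated in the feature table, but it lies between the RBS and a short histidine-tag match just upstream of the terminator, consistent with the catalogued C-terminal 6xHis tag for metal-affinity purification. The small BioEase, SET1 and tetracycline-resistance fragments in the table are short partial hits that probably reflect annotation noise or backbone remnants, not functional elements.

The plasmid is selected with kanamycin through the aph(3')-Ia gene and replicates from a ColE1/pMB1-type origin. The bom and rop elements from pBR322 are present; rop normally moderates copy number, although the catalogue lists the plasmid as high copy. An f1 origin is also present. The recorded backbone size of 1080 bp appears to duplicate the insert size, as the full plasmid is roughly 6.3 kb.
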