Addgene plasmid #205024: pET28a-AncMEcoGII291
Purpose: Expressing engineered M.EcoGII with higher thermostability and DNA methylation activity
Depositing lab: Paola Laurino. Depositing organization: Okinawa Institute of Science and Technology. Publication: SUPREM: an engineered non-site-specific m6A RNA methyltransferase with highly improved efficiency. Ochiai Y, Clifton BE, Le Coz M, Terenzio M, Laurino P. Nucleic Acids Res. 2024 Oct 17:gkae887. doi: 10.1093/nar/gkae887. PubMed 39417589.
Backbone
  Vector backbone: pET28a
  Backbone manufacturer: EMD Biosciences
  Backbone size w/o insert (bp): 1080
  Total vector size (bp): 6281
  Vector type: Bacterial Expression
Growth in bacteria
  Bacterial resistance: Kanamycin, 50 μg/mL
  Growth temperature: 37°C
  Growth strain: DH5alpha
  Copy number: High Copy
Gene/Insert
  Gene/Insert name: Ancestral M.EcoGII 291 (alt name: AncMEcoGII291)
  Species: Synthetic
  Insert size (bp): 1080
  Promoter: T7
  Tag / fusion protein: His6x tag (C terminal on insert)
  Cloning method: Ligation Independent Cloning
  Sequencing primers: 5′ TACGACTCACTATAGGGG; 3′ ATGCTAGTTATTGCTCAGCGG
Terms and licenses: Academic/Nonprofit Terms; Industry Terms: Not Available to Industry
How to cite: pET28a-AncMEcoGII291 was a gift from Paola Laurino (Addgene plasmid # 205024 ; http://n2t.net/addgene:205024 ; RRID:Addgene_205024)
